>Addgene plasmid #246751 | sh-hCHIP | addgene full sequence | sequence record 494436 | Addgene NGS Result
GGGGATTTGGGGTTGCTCTGGAAAACTCATTTGCACCACTGCTGTGCCTTGGAATGCTAGTTGGAGTAAT
AAATCTCTGGAACAGATTTGGAATCACACGACCTGGATGGAGTGGGACAGAGAAATTAACAATTACACAA
GCTTAATACACTCCTTAATTGAAGAATCGCAAAACCAGCAAGAAAAGAATGAACAAGAATTATTGGAATT
AGATAAATGGGCAAGTTTGTGGAATTGGTTTAACATAACAAATTGGCTGTGGTATATAAAATTATTCATA
ATGATAGTAGGAGGCTTGGTAGGTTTAAGAATAGTTTTTGCTGTACTTTCTATAGTGAATAGAGTTAGGC
AGGGATATTCACCATTATCGTTTCAGACCCACCTCCCAACCCCGAGGGGACCCGACAGGCCCGAAGGAAT
AGAAGAAGAAGGTGGAGAGAGAGACAGAGACAGATCCATTCGATTAGTGAACGGATCTCGACGGTATCGA
TCACGAGACTAGCCTCGAGCGGCCGCCCCCTTCACCGAGGGCCTATTTCCCATGATTCCTTCATATTTGC
ATATACGATACAAGGCTGTTAGAGAGATAATTGGAATTAATTTGACTGTAAACACAAAGATATTAGTACA
AAATACGTGACGTAGAAAGTAATAATTTCTTGGGTAGTTTGCAGTTTTAAAATTATGTTTTAAAATGGAC
TATCATATGCTTACCGTAACTTGAAAGTATTTCGATTTCTTGGCTTTATATATCTTGTGGAAAGGACGAA
ACACCGGCCCAAGTTCTGCTGTTGGACTCTCGAGAGTCCAACAGCAGAACTTGGGTTTTTGAATTCTCGA
CCTCGAGACAAATGGCAGTATTCATCCACAATTTTAAAAGAAAAGGGGGGATTGGGGGGTACAGTGCAGG
GGAAAGAATAGTAGACATAATAGCAACAGACATACAAACTAAAGAATTACAAAAACAAATTACAAAAATT
CAAAATTTTCGGGTTTATTACAGGGACAGCAGAGATCCACTTTGGCCGCGGCTCGAGGGGGTTGGGGTTG
CGCCTTTTCCAAGGCAGCCCTGGGTTTGCGCAGGGACGCGGCTGCTCTGGGCGTGGTTCCGGGAAACGCA
GCGGCGCCGACCCTGGGTCTCGCACATTCTTCACGTCCGTTCGCAGCGTCACCCGGATCTTCGCCGCTAC
CCTTGTGGGCCCCCCGGCGACGCTTCCTGCTCCGCCCCTAAGTCGGGAAGGTTCCTTGCGGTTCGCGGCG
TGCCGGACGTGACAAACGGAAGCCGCACGTCTCACTAGTACCCTCGCAGACGGACAGCGCCAGGGAGCAA
TGGCAGCGCGCCGACCGCGATGGGCTGTGGCCAATAGCGGCTGCTCAGCAGGGCGCGCCGAGAGCAGCGG
CCGGGAAGGGGCGGTGCGGGAGGCGGGGTGTGGGGCGGTAGTGTGGGCCCTGTTCCTGCCCGCGCGGTGT
TCCGCATTCTGCAAGCCTCCGGAGCGCACGTCGGCAGTCGGCTCCCTCGTTGACCGAATCACCGACCTCT
CTCCCCAGGGGGATCCACCGGAGCTTACCATGACCGAGTACAAGCCCACGGTGCGCCTCGCCACCCGCGA
CGACGTCCCCAGGGCCGTACGCACCCTCGCCGCCGCGTTCGCCGACTACCCCGCCACGCGCCACACCGTC
GATCCGGACCGCCACATCGAGCGGGTCACCGAGCTGCAAGAACTCTTCCTCACGCGCGTCGGGCTCGACA
TCGGCAAGGTGTGGGTCGCGGACGACGGCGCCGCGGTGGCGGTCTGGACCACGCCGGAGAGCGTCGAAGC
GGGGGCGGTGTTCGCCGAGATCGGCCCGCGCATGGCCGAGTTGAGCGGTTCCCGGCTGGCCGCGCAGCAA
CAGATGGAAGGCCTCCTGGCGCCGCACCGGCCCAAGGAGCCCGCGTGGTTCCTGGCCACCGTCGGCGTCT
CGCCCGACCACCAGGGCAAGGGTCTGGGCAGCGCCGTCGTGCTCCCCGGAGTGGAGGCGGCCGAGCGCGC
CGGGGTGCCCGCCTTCCTGGAGACCTCCGCGCCCCGCAACCTCCCCTTCTACGAGCGGCTCGGCTTCACC
GTCACCGCCGACGTCGAGGTGCCCGAAGGACCGCGCACCTGGTGCATGACCCGCAAGCCCGGTGCCTGAC
GCCCGCCCCACGACCCGCAGCGCCCGACCGAAAGGAGCGCACGACCCCATGCATCGGTACCTTTAAGACC
AATGACTTACAAGGCAGCTGTAGATCTTAGCCACTTTTTAAAAGAAAAGGGGGGACTGGAAGGGCTAATT
CACTCCCAACGAAGACAAGATCTGCTTTTTGCTTGTACTGGGTCTCTCTGGTTAGACCAGATCTGAGCCT
GGGAGCTCTCTGGCTAACTAGGGAACCCACTGCTTAAGCCTCAATAAAGCTTGCCTTGAGTGCTTCAAGT
AGTGTGTGCCCGTCTGTTGTGTGACTCTGGTAACTAGAGATCCCTCAGACCCTTTTAGTCAGTGTGGAAA
ATCTCTAGCAGTAGTAGTTCATGTCATCTTATTATTCAGTATTTATAACTTGCAAAGAAATGAATATCAG
AGAGTGAGAGGAACTTGTTTATTGCAGCTTATAATGGTTACAAATAAAGCAATAGCATCACAAATTTCAC
AAATAAAGCATTTTTTTCACTGCATTCTAGTTGTGGTTTGTCCAAACTCATCAATGTATCTTATCATGTC
TGGCTCTAGCTATCCCGCCCCTAACTCCGCCCATCCCGCCCCTAACTCCGCCCAGTTCCGCCCATTCTCC
GCCCCATGGCTGACTAATTTTTTTTATTTATGCAGAGGCCGAGGCCGCCTCGGCCTCTGAGCTATTCCAG
AAGTAGTGAGGAGGCTTTTTTGGAGGCCTAGGGACGTACCCAATTCGCCCTATAGTGAGTCGTATTACGC
GCGCTCACTGGCCGTCGTTTTACAACGTCGTGACTGGGAAAACCCTGGCGTTACCCAACTTAATCGCCTT
GCAGCACATCCCCCTTTCGCCAGCTGGCGTAATAGCGAAGAGGCCCGCACCGATCGCCCTTCCCAACAGT
TGCGCAGCCTGAATGGCGAATGGG
[124 nt withheld, positions 3105-3228]
C
[91 nt withheld, positions 3230-3320]
A
[49 nt withheld, positions 3322-3370]
CCTTTGACGTTGGAGTCCACGTTCTTT
[37 nt withheld, positions 3398-3434]
ACCCTATCTCGGTCTATTCTTTTGATTTATAAGGGATTTTGCCGATTTCGGCCTATTGGTTAAAAAATGA
GCTGATTTAACAAAAATTTAACGCGAATTTTAACAAAATATTAACGCTTACAATTTAGGTGGCACTTTTC
GGGGAAATGTGCGCGGAACCCCTATTTGTTTATTTTTCTAAATACATTCAAATATGTATCCGCTCATGAG
ACAATAACCCTGATAAATGCTTCAATAATATTGAAAAAGGAAGAGTATGAGTATTCAACATTTCCGTGTC
GCCCTTATTCCCTTTTTTGCGGCATTTTGCCTTCCTGTTTTTGCTCACCCAGAAACGCTGGTGAAAGTAA
AAGATGCTGAAGATCAGTTGGGTGCACGAGTGGGTTACATCGAACTGGATCTCAACAGCGGTAAGATCCT
TGAGAGTTTTCGCCCCGAAGAACGTTTTCCAATGATGAGCACTTTTAAAGTTCTGCTATGTGGCGCGGTA
TTATCCCGTATTGACGCCGGGCAAGAGCAACTCGGTCGCCGCATACACTATTCTCAGAATGACTTGGTTG
AGTACTCACCAGTCACAGAAAAGCATCTTACGGATGGCATGACAGTAAGAGAATTATGCAGTGCTGCCAT
AACCATGAGTGATAACACTGCGGCCAACTTACTTCTGACAACGATCGGAGGACCGAAGGAGCTAACCGCT
TTTTTGCACAACATGGGGGATCATGTAACTCGCCTTGATCGTTGGGAACCGGAGCTGAATGAAGCCATAC
CAAACGACGAGCGTGACACCACGATGCCTGTAGCAATGGCAACAACGTTGCGCAAACTATTAACTGGCGA
ACTACTTACTCTAGCTTCCCGGCAACAATTAATAGACTGGATGGAGGCGGATAAAGTTGCAGGACCACTT
CTGCGCTCGGCCCTTCCGGCTGGCTGGTTTATTGCTGATAAATCTGGAGCCGGTGAGCGTGGGTCTCGCG
GTATCATTGCAGCACTGGGGCCAGATGGTAAGCCCTCCCGTATCGTAGTTATCTACACGACGGGGAGTCA
GGCAACTATGGATGAACGAAATAGACAGATCGCTGAGATAGGTGCCTCACTGATTAAGCATTGGTAACTG
TCAGACCAAGTTTACTCATATATACTTTAGATTGATTTAAAACTTCATTTTTAATTTAAAAGGATCTAGG
TGAAGATCCTTTTTGATAATCTCATGACCAAAATCCCTTAACGTGAGTTTTCGTTCCACTGAGCGTCAGA
CCCCGTAGAAAAGATCAAAGGATCTTCTTGAGATCCTTTTTTTCTGCGCGTAATCTGCTGCTTGCAAACA
AAAAAACCACCGCTACCAGCGGTGGTTTGTTTGCCGGATCAAGAGCTACCAACTCTTTTTCCGAAGGTAA
CTGGCTTCAGCAGAGCGCAGATACCAAATACTGTTCTTCTAGTGTAGCCGTAGTTAGGCCACCACTTCAA
GAACTCTGTAGCACCGCCTACATACCTCGCTCTGCTAATCCTGTTACCAGTGGCTGCTGCCAGTGGCGAT
AAGTCGTGTCTTACCGGGTTGGACTCAAGACGATAGTTACCGGATAAGGCGCAGCGGTCGGGCTGAACGG
GGGGTTCGTGCACACAGCCCAGCTTGGAGCGAACGACCTACACCGAACTGAGATACCTACAGCGTGAGCT
ATGAGAAAGCGCCACGCTTCCCGAAGGGAGAAAGGCGGACAGGTATCCGGTAAGCGGCAGGGTCGGAACA
GGAGAGCGCACGAGGGAGCTTCCAGGGGGAAACGCCTGGTATCTTTATAGTCCTGTCGGGTTTCGCCACC
TCTGACTTGAGCGTCGATTTTTGTGATGCTCGTCAGGGGGGCGGAGCCTATGGAAAAACGCCAGCAACGC
GGCCTTTTTACGGTTCCTGGCCTTTTGCTGGCCTTTTGCTCACATGTTCTTTCCTGCGTTATCCCCTGAT
TCTGTGGATAACCGTATTACCGCCTTTGAGTGAGCTGATACCGCTCGCCGCAGCCGAACGACCGAGCGCA
GCGAGTCAGTGAGCGAGGAAGCGGAAGAGCGCCCAATACGCAAACCGCCTCTCCCCGCGCGTTGGCCGAT
TCATTAATGCAGCTGGCACGACAGGTTTCCCGACTGGAAAGCGGGCAGTGAGCGCAACGCAATTAATGTG
AGTTAGCTCACTCATTAGGCACCCCAGGCTTTACACTTTATGCTTCCGGCTCGTATGTTGTGTGGAATTG
TGAGCGGATAACAATTTCACACAGGAAACAGCTATGACCATGATTACGCCAAGCGCGCAATTAACCCTCA
CTAAAGGGAACAAAAGCTGGAGCTGCAAGCTTAATGTAGTCTTATGCAATACTCTTGTAGTCTTGCAACA
TGGTAACGATGAGTTAGCAACATGCCTTACAAGGAGAGAAAAAGCACCGTGCATGCCGATTGGTGGAAGT
AAGGTGGTACGATCGTGCCTTATTAGGAAGGCAACAGACGGGTCTGACATGGATTGGACGAACCACTGAA
TTGCCGCATTGCAGAGATATTGTATTTAAGTGCCTAGCTCGATACATAAACGGGTCTCTCTGGTTAGACC
AGATCTGAGCCTGGGAGCTCTCTGGCTAACTAGGGAACCCACTGCTTAAGCCTCAATAAAGCTTGCCTTG
AGTGCTTCAAGTAGTGTGTGCCCGTCTGTTGTGTGACTCTGGTAACTAGAGATCCCTCAGACCCTTTTAG
TCAGTGTGGAAAATCTCTAGCAGTGGCGCCCGAACAGGGACTTGAAAGCGAAAGGGAAACCAGAGGAGCT
CTCTCGACGCAGGACTCGGCTTGCTGAAGCGCGCACGGCAAGAGGCGAGGGGCGGCGACTGGTGAGTACG
CCAAAAATTTTGACTAGCGGAGGCTAGAAGGAGAGAGATGGGTGCGAGAGCGTCAGTATTAAGCGGGGGA
GAATTAGATCGCGATGGGAAAAAATTCGGTTAAGGCCAGGGGGAAAGAAAAAATATAAATTAAAACATAT
AGTATGGGCAAGCAGGGAGCTAGAACGATTCGCAGTTAATCCTGGCCTGTTAGAAACATCAGAAGGCTGT
AGACAAATACTGGGACAGCTACAACCATCCCTTCAGACAGGATCAGAAGAACTTAGATCATTATATAATA
CAGTAGCAACCCTCTATTGTGTGCATCAAAGGATAGAGATAAAAGACACCAAGGAAGCTTTAGACAAGAT
AGAGGAAGAGCAAAACAAAAGTAAGACCACCGCACAGCAAGCGGCCGCTGATCTTCAGACCTGGAGGAGG
AGATATGAGGGACAATTGGAGAAGTGAATTATATAAATATAAAGTAGTAAAAATTGAACCATTAGGAGTA
GCACCCACCAAGGCAAAGAGAAGAGTGGTGCAGAGAGAAAAAAGAGCAGTGGGAATAGGAGCTTTGTTCC
TTGGGTTCTTGGGAGCAGCAGGAAGCACTATGGGCGCAGCGTCAATGACGCTGACGGTACAGGCCAGACA
ATTATTGTCTGGTATAGTGCAGCAGCAGAACAATTTGCTGAGGGCTATTGAGGCGCAACAGCATCTGTTG
CAACTCACAGTCTGGGGCATCAAGCAGCTCCAGGCAAGAATCCTGGCTGTGGAAAGATACCTAAAGGATC
AACAGCTCCT
Features (pLannotate 1.2.2; 25 found; start..end, strand, type, name):
      2..478     +  CDS            env (fragment): ENV_HV1H2 - Experimental evidence at protein level: Swiss-Prot protein existence level 1. [Transmembrane protein gp41]: Acts as a class I viral fusion protein. Under the current model, the protein has at least 3 conformational states: pre-fusion native state, pre-hairpin intermediate state, and post-fusion hairpin state. During fusion of viral and target intracellular membranes, the coiled coil regions (heptad repeats) assume a trimer-of-hairpins structure, positioning the fusion peptide in close proximity to the C-terminal region of the ectodomain. The formation of this structure appears to d
    527..767     +  promoter       U6 promoter: RNA polymerase III promoter for human U6 snRNA
    872..989     +  misc_feature   cPPT/CTS: central polypurine tract and central termination sequence of HIV-1
   1038..1548    +  promoter       hPGK promoter: human phosphoglycerate kinase 1 promoter
   1570..2169    +  CDS            PuroR: puromycin N-acetyltransferase; pac from Streptomyces alboniger; confers resistance to puromycin
   2212..2295    +  CDS            nef (fragment): NEF_HV1Z2 - Experimental evidence at protein level: Swiss-Prot protein existence level 1. Extracellular Nef protein targets CD4(+) T-lymphocytes for apoptosis by interacting with CXCR4 surface receptors. From Human immunodeficiency virus type 1 group M subtype D (isolate Z2/CDC-Z34) (HIV-1).
   2297..2530    +  LTR            3' LTR (ΔU3): self-inactivating 3' long terminal repeat (LTR) from HIV-1
   2602..2723    +  polyA_signal   SV40 poly(A) signal: SV40 polyadenylation signal
   2763..2898    +  rep_origin     SV40 ori: SV40 origin of replication
   2919..2937    -  promoter       T7 promoter: promoter for bacteriophage T7 RNA polymerase
   2945..3100    +  CDS            lacZα (fragment): LacZα fragment of β-galactosidase; lacZ fragment
   3105..3533    +  rep_origin     f1 ori (sequence partly withheld): f1 bacteriophage origin of replication; arrow indicates direction of (+) strand synthesis
   3586..3690    +  promoter       AmpR promoter: bla
   3691..4551    +  CDS            AmpR: β-lactamase; bla; confers resistance to ampicillin, carbenicillin, and related antibiotics
   4722..5310    +  rep_origin     ori: high-copy-number ColE1/pMB1/pBR322/pUC origin of replication
   5493..5585    +  CDS            lacI (fragment): lac repressor; lacI; The lac repressor binds to the lac operator to inhibit transcription in E. coli. This inhibition can be relieved by adding lactose or isopropyl-β-D-thiogalactopyranoside (IPTG).
   5598..5619    +  protein_bind   CAP binding site: CAP binding activates transcription in the presence of cAMP. E. coli catabolite activator protein
   5634..5664    +  promoter       lac promoter: promoter for the E. coli lac operon
   5672..5688    +  protein_bind   lac operator: The lac repressor binds to the lac operator to inhibit transcription in E. coli. This inhibition can be relieved by adding lactose or isopropyl-β-D-thiogalactopyranoside (IPTG). lac repressor encoded by lacI
   5733..5751    +  promoter       T3 promoter: promoter for bacteriophage T3 RNA polymerase
   5779..6005    +  promoter       RSV promoter: Rous sarcoma virus enhancer/promoter
   6006..6186    +  LTR            5' LTR (truncated): truncated 5' long terminal repeat (LTR) from HIV-1
   6233..6358    +  misc_feature   HIV-1 Ψ: packaging signal of human immunodeficiency virus type 1
   6342..6705    +  CDS            HIV-1 gag (fragment): gag protein from human immunodeficiency virus 1; gag
   6851..7084    +  misc_feature   RRE: The Rev response element (RRE) of HIV-1 allows for Rev-dependent mRNA export from the nucleus to the cytoplasm.
