[The description below was written by a language model from this plasmid's Addgene catalogue record and pLannotate feature annotations shown in this document.]
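Description:
sh-hCHIP is a lentiviral RNAi plasmid built on the pLKO.1 backbone that expresses a short hairpin RNA directed against human STUB1, the gene encoding CHIP. The hairpin is transcribed from the human U6 RNA polymerase III promoter, which lies just upstream of the central polypurine tract (cPPT/CTS). The shRNA itself is not annotated as a separate feature in the table, but the gap between the U6 promoter and the cPPT is where it would be expected to sit. The cloning sites used are not recorded. Downstream, a human PGK promoter drives puromycin N-acetyltransferase, so transfected or transduced mammalian cells can be selected with puromycin.

The viral framework is that of a self-inactivating HIV-1 transfer vector. An RSV enhancer/promoter fused to a truncated 5' LTR produces the genomic RNA in packaging cells, followed by the Ψ packaging signal with an adjoining gag fragment, the Rev response element for Rev-dependent nuclear export, and a residual env segment. The cassette ends in a ΔU3 3' LTR that disables LTR promoter activity after integration, followed by an SV40 polyadenylation signal and SV40 origin. The annotated gag, env and nef pieces are non-functional remnants, so virus production requires packaging and envelope functions supplied in trans. In bacteria the plasmid replicates from a high-copy ColE1/pUC origin and is selected through ampicillin resistance. It also carries an f1 origin and leftover lac, T3 and T7 elements from the parental cloning vector. According to the record, the construct is intended for knockdown of human CHIP, either by direct transfection or by lentiviral transduction, and the associated study concerns CHIP's role in protecting lysosomes from membrane damage.
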