Addgene plasmid #246751: sh-hCHIP
Purpose: Mammalian and lentiviral expression of shRNA targeting human CHIP (Stub1)
Depositing lab: Yihong Ye. Depositing organization: National Institute of Diabetes & Digestive & Kidney Diseases (NIDDK). Publication: CHIP protects lysosomes from CLN4 mutant-induced membrane damage. Lee J, Chin N, Zou J, Mazli WNAB, Jarnik M, Saidi L, Xu Y, Jeong E, Suh J, Replogle J, Ward ME, Bonifacino JS, Zheng W, Hao L, Ye Y. Nat Cell Biol. 2025 Aug 25. doi: 10.1038/s41556-025-01738-2. PubMed 40855364.
Backbone
  Vector backbone: pLKO.1
  Vector type: Lentiviral, RNAi
Growth in bacteria
  Bacterial resistance: Ampicillin, 100 μg/mL
  Growth temperature: 37°C
  Growth strain: NEB Stable
  Copy number: High Copy
Gene/Insert
  Gene/Insert name: sh-hCHIP
  gRNA/shRNA sequence: CCCAAGTTCTGCTGTTGGACT
  Species: H. sapiens (human)
  Entrez Gene: STUB1 (a.k.a. CHIP, HSPABP2, NY-CO-7, SCA48, SCAR16, SDCCAG7, UBOX1)
  Promoter: U6
  Cloning method: Restriction Enzyme; 5′ cloning site Unknown (unknown if destroyed)
Terms and licenses: Academic/Nonprofit Terms; Industry Terms: Not Available to Industry
Depositor comments: Please visit https://doi.org/10.1101/2025.02.18.638932 for bioRxiv preprint.
How to cite: sh-hCHIP was a gift from Yihong Ye (Addgene plasmid # 246751 ; http://n2t.net/addgene:246751 ; RRID:Addgene_246751)
